>Addgene plasmid #191010 | pLenti6.3/TO/V5-DEST-mTurquoise2 | addgene full sequence | sequence record 379888 | Addgene NGS Result
CTCACTAAAGGGAACAAAAGCTGGAGCTGCAAGCTTAATGTAGTCTTATGCAATACTCTTGTAGTCTTGC
AACATGGTAACGATGAGTTAGCAACATGCCTTACAAGGAGAGAAAAAGCACCGTGCATGCCGATTGGTGG
AAGTAAGGTGGTACGATCGTGCCTTATTAGGAAGGCAACAGACGGGTCTGACATGGATTGGACGAACCAC
TGAATTGCCGCATTGCAGAGATATTGTATTTAAGTGCCTAGCTCGATACATAAACGGGTCTCTCTGGTTA
GACCAGATCTGAGCCTGGGAGCTCTCTGGCTAACTAGGGAACCCACTGCTTAAGCCTCAATAAAGCTTGC
CTTGAGTGCTTCAAGTAGTGTGTGCCCGTCTGTTGTGTGACTCTGGTAACTAGAGATCCCTCAGACCCTT
TTAGTCAGTGTGGAAAATCTCTAGCAGTGGCGCCCGAACAGGGACTTGAAAGCGAAAGGGAAACCAGAGG
AGCTCTCTCGACGCAGGACTCGGCTTGCTGAAGCGCGCACGGCAAGAGGCGAGGGGCGGCGACTGGTGAG
TACGCCAAAAATTTTGACTAGCGGAGGCTAGAAGGAGAGAGATGGGTGCGAGAGCGTCAGTATTAAGCGG
GGGAGAATTAGATCGCGATGGGAAAAAATTCGGTTAAGGCCAGGGGGAAAGAAAAAATATAAATTAAAAC
ATATAGTATGGGCAAGCAGGGAGCTAGAACGATTCGCAGTTAATCCTGGCCTGTTAGAAACATCAGAAGG
CTGTAGACAAATACTGGGACAGCTACAACCATCCCTTCAGACAGGATCAGAAGAACTTAGATCATTATAT
AATACAGTAGCAACCCTCTATTGTGTGCATCAAAGGATAGAGATAAAAGACACCAAGGAAGCTTTAGACA
AGATAGAGGAAGAGCAAAACAAAAGTAAGACCACCGCACAGCAAGCGGCCGCTGATCTTCAGACCTGGAG
GAGGAGATATGAGGGACAATTGGAGAAGTGAATTATATAAATATAAAGTAGTAAAAATTGAACCATTAGG
AGTAGCACCCACCAAGGCAAAGAGAAGAGTGGTGCAGAGAGAAAAAAGAGCAGTGGGAATAGGAGCTTTG
TTCCTTGGGTTCTTGGGAGCAGCAGGAAGCACTATGGGCGCAGCGTCAATGACGCTGACGGTACAGGCCA
GACAATTATTGTCTGGTATAGTGCAGCAGCAGAACAATTTGCTGAGGGCTATTGAGGCGCAACAGCATCT
GTTGCAACTCACAGTCTGGGGCATCAAGCAGCTCCAGGCAAGAATCCTGGCTGTGGAAAGATACCTAAAG
GATCAACAGCTCCTGGGGATTTGGGGTTGCTCTGGAAAACTCATTTGCACCACTGCTGTGCCTTGGAATG
CTAGTTGGAGTAATAAATCTCTGGAACAGATTTGGAATCACACGACCTGGATGGAGTGGGACAGAGAAAT
TAACAATTACACAAGCTTAATACACTCCTTAATTGAAGAATCGCAAAACCAGCAAGAAAAGAATGAACAA
GAATTATTGGAATTAGATAAATGGGCAAGTTTGTGGAATTGGTTTAACATAACAAATTGGCTGTGGTATA
TAAAATTATTCATAATGATAGTAGGAGGCTTGGTAGGTTTAAGAATAGTTTTTGCTGTACTTTCTATAGT
GAATAGAGTTAGGCAGGGATATTCACCATTATCGTTTCAGACCCACCTCCCAACCCCGAGGGGACCCGAC
AGGCCCGAAGGAATAGAAGAAGAAGGTGGAGAGAGAGACAGAGACAGATCCATTCGATTAGTGAACGGAT
CTCGACGGTATCGGTTAACTTTTAAAAGAAAAGGGGGGATTGGGGGGTACAGTGCAGGGGAAAGAATAGT
AGACATAATAGCAACAGACATACAAACTAAAGAATTACAAAAACAAATTACAAAAATTCAAAATTTTATC
GATAAGCTTGGGAGTTCCGCTTACATAACTTACGGTAAATGGCCCGCCTGGCTGACCGCCCAACGACCCC
CGCCCATTGACGTCAATAATGACGTATGTTCCCATAGTAACGCCAATAGGGACTTTCCATTGACGTCAAT
GGGTGGAGTATTTACGGTAAACTGCCCACTTGGCAGTACATCAAGTGTATCATATGCCAAGTACGCCCCC
TATTGACGTCAATGACGGTAAATGGCCCGCCTGGCATTATGCCCAGTACATGACCTTATGGGACTTTCCT
ACTTGGCAGTACATCTACGTATTAGTCATCGCTATTACCATGGTGATGCGGTTTTGGCAGTACATCAATG
GGCGTGGATAGCGGTTTGACTCACGGGGATTTCCAAGTCTCCACCCCATTGACGTCAATGGGAGTTTGTT
TTGGCACCAAAATCAACGGGACTTTCCAAAATGTCGTAACAACTCCGCCCCATTGACGCAAATGGGCGGT
AGGCGTGTACGGTGGGAGGTCTATATAAGCAGAGCTCTCCCTATCAGTGATAGAGATCTCCCTATCAGTG
ATAGAGATCGTCGACTAGTCCAGTGTGGTGGAATTCTGCAGATATCAACAAGTTTGTACAAAAAAGCAGG
CTGGCGCCGGAACCAATTCAGTCGACTGGATCCGGTACCGCCACCATGGTGAGCAAGGGCGAGGAGCTGT
TCACCGGGGTGGTGCCCATCCTGGTCGAGCTGGACGGCGACGTAAACGGCCACAAGTTCAGCGTGTCCGG
CGAGGGCGAGGGCGATGCCACCTACGGCAAGCTGACCCTGAAGTTCATCTGCACCACCGGCAAGCTGCCC
GTGCCCTGGCCCACCCTCGTGACCACCCTGTCCTGGGGCGTGCAGTGCTTCGCCCGCTACCCCGACCACA
TGAAGCAGCACGACTTCTTCAAGTCCGCCATGCCCGAAGGCTACGTCCAGGAGCGCACCATCTTCTTCAA
GGACGACGGCAACTACAAGACCCGCGCCGAGGTGAAGTTCGAGGGCGACACCCTGGTGAACCGCATCGAG
CTGAAGGGCATCGACTTCAAGGAGGACGGCAACATCCTGGGGCACAAGCTGGAGTACAACTACTTTAGCG
ACAACGTCTATATCACCGCCGACAAGCAGAAGAACGGCATCAAGGCCAACTTCAAGATCCGCCACAACAT
CGAGGACGGCGGCGTGCAGCTCGCCGACCACTACCAGCAGAACACCCCCATCGGCGACGGCCCCGTGCTG
CTGCCCGACAACCACTACCTGAGCACCCAGTCCAAGCTGAGCAAAGACCCCAACGAGAAGCGCGATCACA
TGGTCCTGCTGGAGTTCGTGACCGCCGCCGGGATCACTCTCGGCATGGACGAGCTGTACAAGTAATGACT
CGAGATATCTAGACCCAGCTTTCTTGTACAAAGTGGTTGATATCCAGCACAGTGGCGGCCGCTCGAGTCT
AGAGGGCCCGCGGTTCGAAGGTAAGCCTATCCCTAACCCTCTCCTCGGTCTCGATTCTACGCGTACCGGT
TAGTAATGATCGACAATCAACCTCTGGATTACAAAATTTGTGAAAGATTGACTGGTATTCTTAACTATGT
TGCTCCTTTTACGCTATGTGGATACGCTGCTTTAATGCCTTTGTATCATGCTATTGCTTCCCGTATGGCT
TTCATTTTCTCCTCCTTGTATAAATCCTGGTTGCTGTCTCTTTATGAGGAGTTGTGGCCCGTTGTCAGGC
AACGTGGCGTGGTGTGCACTGTGTTTGCTGACGCAACCCCCACTGGTTGGGGCATTGCCACCACCTGTCA
GCTCCTTTCCGGGACTTTCGCTTTCCCCCTCCCTATTGCCACGGCGGAACTCATCGCCGCCTGCCTTGCC
CGCTGCTGGACAGGGGCTCGGCTGTTGGGCACTGACAATTCCGTGGTGTTGTCGGGGAAGCTGACGTCCT
TTCCATGGCTGCTCGCCTGTGTTGCCACCTGGATTCTGCGCGGGACGTCCTTCTGCTACGTCCCTTCGGC
CCTCAATCCAGCGGACCTTCCTTCCCGCGGCCTGCTGCCGGCTCTGCGGCCTCTTCCGCGTCTTCGCCTT
CGCCCTCAGACGAGTCGGATCTCCCTTTGGGCCGCCTCCCCGCCTGGCGATGGTACCGGTGTGGAAAGTC
CCCAGGCTCCCCAGCAGGCAGAAGTATGCAAAGCATGCATCTCAATTAGTCAGCAACCAGGTGTGGAAAG
TCCCCAGGCTCCCCAGCAGGCAGAAGTATGCAAAGCATGCATCTCAATTAGTCAGCAACCATAGTCCCGC
CCCTAACTCCGCCCATCCCGCCCCTAACTCCGCCCAGTTCCGCCCATTCTCCGCCCCATGGCTGACTAAT
TTTTTTTATTTATGCAGAGGCCGAGGCCGCCTCTGCCTCTGAGCTATTCCAGAAGTAGTGAGGAGGCTTT
TTTGGAGGCCTAGGCTTTTGCAAAAAGCTCCCGGGAGCTTGTATATCCATTTTCGGATCTGATCAGCACG
TGTTGACAATTAATCATCGGCATAGTATATCGGCATAGTATAATACGACAAGGTGAGGAACTAAACCATG
GCCAAGCCTTTGTCTCAAGAAGAATCCACCCTCATTGAAAGAGCAACGGCTACAATCAACAGCATCCCCA
TCTCTGAAGACTACAGCGTCGCCAGCGCAGCTCTCTCTAGCGACGGCCGCATCTTCACTGGTGTCAATGT
ATATCATTTTACTGGGGGACCTTGTGCAGAACTCGTGGTGCTGGGCACTGCTGCTGCTGCGGCAGCTGGC
AACCTGACTTGTATCGTCGCGATCGGAAATGAGAACAGGGGCATCTTGAGCCCCTGCGGACGGTGCCGAC
AGGTGCTTCTCGATCTGCATCCTGGGATCAAAGCCATAGTGAAGGACAGTGATGGACAGCCGACGGCAGT
TGGGATTCGTGAATTGCTGCCCTCTGGTTATGTGTGGGAGGGCTAAGCACAATTCGAGCTCGGTACCTTT
AAGACCAATGACTTACAAGGCAGCTGTAGATCTTAGCCACTTTTTAAAAGAAAAGGGGGGACTGGAAGGG
CTAATTCACTCCCAACGAAGACAAGATCTGCTTTTTGCTTGTACTGGGTCTCTCTGGTTAGACCAGATCT
GAGCCTGGGAGCTCTCTGGCTAACTAGGGAACCCACTGCTTAAGCCTCAATAAAGCTTGCCTTGAGTGCT
TCAAGTAGTGTGTGCCCGTCTGTTGTGTGACTCTGGTAACTAGAGATCCCTCAGACCCTTTTAGTCAGTG
TGGAAAATCTCTAGCAGTAGTAGTTCATGTCATCTTATTATTCAGTATTTATAACTTGCAAAGAAATGAA
TATCAGAGAGTGAGAGGAACTTGTTTATTGCAGCTTATAATGGTTACAAATAAAGCAATAGCATCACAAA
TTTCACAAATAAAGCATTTTTTTCACTGCATTCTAGTTGTGGTTTGTCCAAACTCATCAATGTATCTTAT
CATGTCTGGCTCTAGCTATCCCGCCCCTAACTCCGCCCATCCCGCCCCTAACTCCGCCCAGTTCCGCCCA
TTCTCCGCCCCATGGCTGACTAATTTTTTTTATTTATGCAGAGGCCGAGGCCGCCTCGGCCTCTGAGCTA
TTCCAGAAGTAGTGAGGAGGCTTTTTTGGAGGCCTAGGGACGTACCCAATTCGCCCTATAGTGAGTCGTA
TTACGCGCGCTCACTGGCCGTCGTTTTACAACGTCGTGACTGGGAAAACCCTGGCGTTACCCAACTTAAT
CGCCTTGCAGCACATCCCCCTTTCGCCAGCTGGCGTAATAGCGAAGAGGCCCGCACCGATCGCCCTTCCC
AACAGTTGCGCAGCCTGAATGGCGAATGGG
[124 nt withheld, positions 5841-5964]
C
[91 nt withheld, positions 5966-6056]
A
[49 nt withheld, positions 6058-6106]
CCTTTGACGTTGGAGTCCACGTTCTTT
[37 nt withheld, positions 6134-6170]
ACCCTATCTCGGTCTATTCTTTTGATTTATAAGGGATTTTGCCGATTTCGGCCTATTGGTTAAAAAATGA
GCTGATTTAACAAAAATTTAACGCGAATTTTAACAAAATATTAACGCTTACAATTTAGGTGGCACTTTTC
GGGGAAATGTGCGCGGAACCCCTATTTGTTTATTTTTCTAAATACATTCAAATATGTATCCGCTCATGAG
ACAATAACCCTGATAAATGCTTCAATAATATTGAAAAAGGAAGAGTATGAGTATTCAACATTTCCGTGTC
GCCCTTATTCCCTTTTTTGCGGCATTTTGCCTTCCTGTTTTTGCTCACCCAGAAACGCTGGTGAAAGTAA
AAGATGCTGAAGATCAGTTGGGTGCACGAGTGGGTTACATCGAACTGGATCTCAACAGCGGTAAGATCCT
TGAGAGTTTTCGCCCCGAAGAACGTTTTCCAATGATGAGCACTTTTAAAGTTCTGCTATGTGGCGCGGTA
TTATCCCGTATTGACGCCGGGCAAGAGCAACTCGGTCGCCGCATACACTATTCTCAGAATGACTTGGTTG
AGTACTCACCAGTCACAGAAAAGCATCTTACGGATGGCATGACAGTAAGAGAATTATGCAGTGCTGCCAT
AACCATGAGTGATAACACTGCGGCCAACTTACTTCTGACAACGATCGGAGGACCGAAGGAGCTAACCGCT
TTTTTGCACAACATGGGGGATCATGTAACTCGCCTTGATCGTTGGGAACCGGAGCTGAATGAAGCCATAC
CAAACGACGAGCGTGACACCACGATGCCTGTAGCAATGGCAACAACGTTGCGCAAACTATTAACTGGCGA
ACTACTTACTCTAGCTTCCCGGCAACAATTAATAGACTGGATGGAGGCGGATAAAGTTGCAGGACCACTT
CTGCGCTCGGCCCTTCCGGCTGGCTGGTTTATTGCTGATAAATCTGGAGCCGGTGAGCGTGGGTCTCGCG
GTATCATTGCAGCACTGGGGCCAGATGGTAAGCCCTCCCGTATCGTAGTTATCTACACGACGGGGAGTCA
GGCAACTATGGATGAACGAAATAGACAGATCGCTGAGATAGGTGCCTCACTGATTAAGCATTGGTAACTG
TCAGACCAAGTTTACTCATATATACTTTAGATTGATTTAAAACTTCATTTTTAATTTAAAAGGATCTAGG
TGAAGATCCTTTTTGATAATCTCATGACCAAAATCCCTTAACGTGAGTTTTCGTTCCACTGAGCGTCAGA
CCCCGTAGAAAAGATCAAAGGATCTTCTTGAGATCCTTTTTTTCTGCGCGTAATCTGCTGCTTGCAAACA
AAAAAACCACCGCTACCAGCGGTGGTTTGTTTGCCGGATCAAGAGCTACCAACTCTTTTTCCGAAGGTAA
CTGGCTTCAGCAGAGCGCAGATACCAAATACTGTTCTTCTAGTGTAGCCGTAGTTAGGCCACCACTTCAA
GAACTCTGTAGCACCGCCTACATACCTCGCTCTGCTAATCCTGTTACCAGTGGCTGCTGCCAGTGGCGAT
AAGTCGTGTCTTACCGGGTTGGACTCAAGACGATAGTTACCGGATAAGGCGCAGCGGTCGGGCTGAACGG
GGGGTTCGCGCACACAGCCCAGCTTGGAGCGAACGACCTACACCGAACTGAGATACCTACAGCGTGAGCT
ATGAGAAAGCGCCACGCTTCCCGAAGGGAGAAAGGCGGACAGGTATCCGGTAAGCGGCAGGGTCGGAACA
GGAGAGCGCACGAGGGAGCTTCCAGGGGGAAACGCCTGGTATCTTTATAGTCCTGTCGGGTTTCGCCACC
TCTGACTTGAGCGTCGATTTTTGTGATGCTCGTCAGGGGGGCGGAGCCTATGGAAAAACGCCAGCAACGC
GGCCTTTTTACGGTTCCTGGCCTTTTGCTGGCCTTTTGCTCACATGTTCTTTCCTGCGTTATCCCCTGAT
TCTGTGGATAACCGTATTACCGCCTTTGAGTGAGCTGATACCGCTCGCCGCAGCCGAACGACCGAGCGCA
GCGAGTCAGTGAGCGAGGAAGCGGAAGAGCGCCCAATACGCAAACCGCCTCTCCCCGCGCGTTGGCCGAT
TCATTAATGCAGCTGGCACGACAGGTTTCCCGACTGGAAAGCGGGCAGTGAGCGCAACGCAATTAATGTG
AGTTAGCTCACTCATTAGGCACCCCAGGCTTTACACTTTATGCTTCCGGCTCGTATGTTGTGTGGAATTG
TGAGCGGATAACAATTTCACACAGGAAACAGCTATGACCATGATTACGCCAAGCGCGCAATTAACC
Features (pLannotate 1.2.2; 34 found; start..end, strand, type, name):
     39..265     +  promoter       RSV promoter: Rous sarcoma virus enhancer/promoter
    266..446     +  LTR            5' LTR (truncated): truncated 5' long terminal repeat (LTR) from HIV-1
    493..618     +  misc_feature   HIV-1 Ψ: packaging signal of human immunodeficiency virus type 1
    602..965     +  CDS            HIV-1 gag (fragment): gag protein from human immunodeficiency virus 1; gag
   1111..1344    +  misc_feature   RRE: The Rev response element (RRE) of HIV-1 allows for Rev-dependent mRNA export from the nucleus to the cytoplasm.
   1721..1821    +  CDS            Rev (fragment): human immunodeficiency virus 1 (HIV-1) Rev protein; rev; enhances nuclear export of unspliced and incompletely spliced viral mRNAs
   1840..1957    +  misc_feature   cPPT/CTS: central polypurine tract and central termination sequence of HIV-1
   1981..2282    +  enhancer       CMV enhancer: human cytomegalovirus immediate early enhancer
   2283..2486    +  promoter       CMV promoter: human cytomegalovirus (CMV) immediate early promoter
   2488..2507    +  promoter       PLtetO-1 promoter (fragment): modified phage lambda PL promoter with tet operator sites (Lutz and Bujard, 1997)
   2509..2528    +  promoter       PLtetO-1 promoter (fragment): modified phage lambda PL promoter with tet operator sites (Lutz and Bujard, 1997)
   2568..2592    +  protein_bind   attB1: mutant version of attB; recombination site for the Gateway® BP reaction BP Clonase™
   2636..3355    +  CDS            mTurquoise2: enhanced monomeric variant of CFP (Goedhart et al., 2012) mammalian codon-optimized
   3373..3397    -  protein_bind   attB2: mutant version of attB; recombination site for the Gateway® BP reaction BP Clonase™
   3450..3491    +  CDS            V5 tag: epitope tag from simian virus 5
   3515..4103    +  misc_feature   WPRE: woodchuck hepatitis virus posttranscriptional regulatory element
   4118..4434    +  promoter       SV40 promoter: SV40 enhancer and early promoter
   4482..4529    +  promoter       EM7 promoter: synthetic bacterial promoter&nbsp
   4548..4946    +  CDS            BSD: blasticidin S deaminase; Aspergillus terreus BSD; confers resistance to blasticidin
   4963..5031    +  CDS            nef (fragment): NEF_HV1Z2 - Experimental evidence at protein level: Swiss-Prot protein existence level 1. Extracellular Nef protein targets CD4(+) T-lymphocytes for apoptosis by interacting with CXCR4 surface receptors. From Human immunodeficiency virus type 1 group M subtype D (isolate Z2/CDC-Z34) (HIV-1).
   5033..5266    +  LTR            3' LTR (ΔU3): self-inactivating 3' long terminal repeat (LTR) from HIV-1
   5338..5459    +  polyA_signal   SV40 poly(A) signal: SV40 polyadenylation signal
   5499..5634    +  rep_origin     SV40 ori: SV40 origin of replication
   5655..5673    -  promoter       T7 promoter: promoter for bacteriophage T7 RNA polymerase
   5681..5836    +  CDS            lacZα (fragment): LacZα fragment of β-galactosidase; lacZ fragment
   5841..6269    +  rep_origin     f1 ori (sequence partly withheld): f1 bacteriophage origin of replication; arrow indicates direction of (+) strand synthesis
   6322..6426    +  promoter       AmpR promoter: bla
   6427..7287    +  CDS            AmpR: β-lactamase; bla; confers resistance to ampicillin, carbenicillin, and related antibiotics
   7458..8046    +  rep_origin     ori: high-copy-number ColE1/pMB1/pBR322/pUC origin of replication
   8229..8321    +  CDS            lacI (fragment): lac repressor; lacI; The lac repressor binds to the lac operator to inhibit transcription in E. coli. This inhibition can be relieved by adding lactose or isopropyl-β-D-thiogalactopyranoside (IPTG).
   8334..8355    +  protein_bind   CAP binding site: CAP binding activates transcription in the presence of cAMP. E. coli catabolite activator protein
   8370..8400    +  promoter       lac promoter: promoter for the E. coli lac operon
   8408..8424    +  protein_bind   lac operator: The lac repressor binds to the lac operator to inhibit transcription in E. coli. This inhibition can be relieved by adding lactose or isopropyl-β-D-thiogalactopyranoside (IPTG). lac repressor encoded by lacI
   8469..11      +  promoter       T3 promoter (across the origin): promoter for bacteriophage T3 RNA polymerase
