[The description below was written by a language model from this plasmid's Addgene catalogue record and pLannotate feature annotations shown in this document.]
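Description:
pLenti6.3/TO/V5-DEST-mTurquoise2 is a third-generation-style, self-inactivating HIV-1 lentiviral expression plasmid of about 8.5 kb, made by Gateway recombination of a 720 bp mTurquoise2 coding sequence into the commercial pLenti6.3/TO/V5-DEST destination backbone. It is propagated in E. coli through a high-copy ColE1/pUC origin with ampicillin selection (AmpR); an f1 origin and an SV40 origin are also present. The finished clone is smaller than the empty destination vector, as expected when the Gateway cassette is replaced by a short insert flanked by attB1 and attB2 sites.

The viral genome is transcribed from a chimeric RSV promoter/truncated 5' LTR. It carries the Ψ packaging signal with a gag fragment, the RRE for Rev-dependent nuclear export, the cPPT/CTS, and a ΔU3 3' LTR that inactivates LTR promoter activity after integration. An SV40 poly(A) signal follows the 3' LTR. Within this frame, the CMV enhancer/promoter is followed by two short tet operator elements (the "TO" feature). These permit tetracycline-regulated expression in cells that supply Tet repressor, with constitutive expression otherwise. This promoter drives mTurquoise2, a mammalian codon-optimized, bright monomeric cyan fluorescent protein. A V5 epitope tag lies downstream of attB2, but the record does not state whether it is fused in frame to the insert or cut off by a stop codon. A WPRE follows to enhance transcript expression. A separate SV40 promoter/EM7 cassette expresses blasticidin S deaminase, allowing blasticidin selection of transduced mammalian cells.

The stated purpose is lentiviral expression of mTurquoise2, which suits stable cyan fluorescent labelling of cell lines for imaging or for distinguishing cell populations.
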