Addgene plasmid #191010: pLenti6.3/TO/V5-DEST-mTurquoise2
Purpose: Lentiviral expression vector for mTurquoise2
Depositing lab: Johanna Ivaska. Depositing organization: Turku Bioscience Centre. Publication: IGFBP2 secretion by mammary adipocytes limits breast cancer invasion. Conway JRW, Dinc DD, Follain G, Paavolainen O, Kaivola J, Bostrom P, Hartiala P, Peuhu E, Ivaska J. Sci Adv. 2023 Jul 14;9(28):eadg1840. doi: 10.1126/sciadv.adg1840. Epub 2023 Jul 12. PubMed 37436978.
Backbone
  Vector backbone: pLenti6.3/TO/V5-DEST
  Backbone manufacturer: Invitrogen (Life Technologies)
  Backbone size w/o insert (bp): 9351
  Total vector size (bp): 8476
  Vector type: Lentiviral
  Selectable markers: Blasticidin
Growth in bacteria
  Bacterial resistance: Ampicillin, 100 μg/mL
  Growth temperature: 37°C
  Growth strain: NEB Stable
  Copy number: High Copy
Gene/Insert
  Gene/Insert name: mTurquoise2
  Species: Synthetic
  Insert size (bp): 720
  Promoter: CMV
  Cloning method: Gateway Cloning
  Sequencing primers: 5′ CMV_F; 3′ WPRE_R
Terms and licenses: Academic/Nonprofit Terms; Industry Terms: Not Available to Industry
How to cite: pLenti6.3/TO/V5-DEST-mTurquoise2 was a gift from Johanna Ivaska (Addgene plasmid # 191010 ; http://n2t.net/addgene:191010 ; RRID:Addgene_191010)
